Addgene plasmid #167964: pBN217
Purpose: express E. coli E69 (O9a:K30) Wzc with Y708E, Y713E, Y715E, Y717E, Y718E
Depositing lab: James Naismith. Depositing organization: University of Oxford. Publication: The molecular basis of regulation of bacterial capsule assembly by Wzc. Yang Y, Liu J, Clarke BR, Seidel L, Bolla JR, Ward PN, Zhang P, Robinson CV, Whitfield C, Naismith JH. Nat Commun. 2021 Jul 16;12(1):4349. doi: 10.1038/s41467-021-24652-1. PubMed 34272394.
Backbone
  Vector backbone: pBAD24
  Backbone size w/o insert (bp): 4542
  Total vector size (bp): 6698
  Vector type: Bacterial Expression
Growth in bacteria
  Bacterial resistance: Ampicillin, 100 μg/mL
  Growth temperature: 37°C
  Growth strain: DH5alpha
  Copy number: Unknown
Gene/Insert
  Gene/Insert name: E. coli E69 (O9a:K30) Wzc with Y708E, Y713E, Y715E, Y717E, Y718E
  Species: Escherichia coli
  Insert size (bp): 2184
  Mutation: Y708E, Y713E, Y715E, Y717E, Y718E
  Promoter: araBAD
  Tag / fusion protein: hexa-histidine tag (C terminal on insert)
  Cloning method: Gibson Cloning
  Sequencing primers: 5′ pBADF; 3′ pBADR
Terms and licenses: Academic/Nonprofit Terms; Industry Terms: Not Available to Industry
How to cite: pBN217 was a gift from James Naismith (Addgene plasmid # 167964 ; http://n2t.net/addgene:167964 ; RRID:Addgene_167964)
