[The description below was written by a language model from this plasmid's Addgene catalogue record and pLannotate feature annotations shown in this document.]
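Description:
pBN217 is a bacterial expression plasmid built on the pBAD24 backbone (about 6.7 kb in total) that produces a mutant form of Wzc from Escherichia coli E69 (serotype O9a:K30). The roughly 2.2 kb insert, introduced by Gibson cloning, sits directly downstream of the araBAD promoter. The divergently transcribed araC gene on the same plasmid supplies the L-arabinose-responsive regulator, so expression is held low without arabinose and induced when it is added. The open reading frame ends in a C-terminal hexahistidine tag for metal-affinity purification, which the automated annotation picks up as a partial His-tag match. Transcription is stopped by the rrnB T1 and T2 terminators that follow a remnant of the multiple cloning site. The annotation tool labels the coding sequence by its closest database hit, a homologous Klebsiella pneumoniae protein, but the catalogue record identifies it as E. coli Wzc.

The encoded protein carries five tyrosine-to-glutamate substitutions (Y708E, Y713E, Y715E, Y717E and Y718E) clustered near the C terminus. Such changes are commonly used to mimic the negative charge of phosphorylated tyrosines, although the record itself does not state this rationale. The associated study concerns how Wzc regulates bacterial capsule assembly, so the construct most plausibly serves to produce this variant for purification and for structural or functional analysis.

The plasmid replicates from a ColE1/pMB1-type origin and is selected with ampicillin through the bla β-lactamase gene. It also carries an M13 phage origin for single-stranded DNA production. Short fragments of bom, rop, the tetracycline resistance gene and its promoter are nonfunctional leftovers of the backbone's pBR322 ancestry.
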