Features (pLannotate 1.2.2; 16 found; start..end, strand, type, name):
      1..285     +  promoter       araBAD promoter: araBAD; promoter of the L-arabinose operon of E. coli; the araC regulatory gene is transcribed in the opposite direction (Guzman et al., 1995)
    320..2437    +  CDS            YC06_KLEPN: Experimental evidence at protein level: Swiss-Prot protein existence level 1. From Klebsiella pneumoniae.
   2483..2500    +  CDS            9xHis (fragment): 9xHis affinity tag
   2504..2521    +  misc_feature   MCS (fragment): pUC18/19 multiple cloning site
   2605..2720    +  ncRNA          5S rRNA: Accession: RF00001 - 5S ribosomal RNA
   2724..2810    +  terminator     rrnB T1 terminator: Escherichia coli rrnB; transcription terminator T1 from the E. coli rrnB gene
   2902..2929    +  terminator     rrnB T2 terminator: transcription terminator T2 from the E. coli rrnB gene
   2948..3039    +  promoter       AmpR promoter: bla
   3040..3900    +  CDS            AmpR: β-lactamase; bla; confers resistance to ampicillin, carbenicillin, and related antibiotics
   3942..4322    +  rep_origin     M13 ori (sequence partly withheld): M13 bacteriophage origin of replication; arrow indicates direction of (+) strand synthesis
   4508..5096    +  rep_origin     ori: high-copy-number ColE1/pMB1/pBR322/pUC origin of replication
   5282..5333    -  misc_feature   bom (fragment): basis of mobility region from pBR322
   5449..5488    -  CDS            rop (fragment): Rop protein, which maintains plasmids at low copy number; rop
   5489..5674    -  CDS            TcR (fragment): tetracycline efflux protein; tet; confers resistance to tetracycline
   5684..5702    +  promoter       tet promoter (fragment): E. coli promoter for tetracycline efflux protein gene
   5792..6670    -  CDS            araC: L-arabinose regulatory protein; araC
>Addgene plasmid #167964 | pBN217 | addgene full sequence | sequence record 344780 | Addgene NGS Result
AAGAAACCAATTGTCCATATTGCATCAGACATTGCCGTCACTGCGTCTTTTACTGGCTCTTCTCGCTAAC
CAAACCGGTAACCCCGCTTATTAAAAGCATTCTGTAACAAAGCGGGACCAAAGCCATGACAAAAACGCGT
AACAAAAGTGTCTATAATCACGGCAGAAAAGTCCACATTGATTATTTGCACGGCGTCACACTTTGCTATG
CCATAGCATTTTTATCCATAAGATTAGCGGATCCTACCTGACGCTTTTTATCGCAACTCTCTACTGTTTC
TCCATACCCGTTTTTTTGGGCTAGCAGGAGGAATTCACCATGACTTCAGTCACATCTAAGCAATCAACGA
TACTAGGATCTGATGAAATAGATTTAGGTCGCGTTATCGGTGAGCTAATTGATCATCGTAAGCTTATTAT
ATCTATAACATCGGTTTTTACCTTATTTGCAATACTCTATGCATTATTAGCGACTCCTATCTATGAGACG
GATGCGCTAATTCAAATAGAGCAGAAGCAAGGTAATGCTATACTAAGCAGTCTAAGTCAGGTTTTACCTG
ATGGCCAACCCCAATCTGCACCTGAAACAGCTTTGCTACAATCTCGAATGATTCTTGGCAAAACTATAGA
TGATTTAAACCTTCAGATTCAAATTGAACAAAAATATTTTCCTGTTATTGGCCGTGGGTTAGCAAGATTA
ATGGGAGAAAAACCAGGTAATATTGATATTACTCGGTTATATTTGCCTGATAGTGACGATATTAGTAATA
ATACTCCTAGTATAATATTAACAGTAAAAGATAAAGAAAATTATTCGATCAATAGCGATGGTATTCAACT
CAATGGGGTTGTAGGGACGTTATTAAATGAAAAAGGGATATCATTACTGGTTAACGAAATCGATGCTAAA
CCTGGAGATCAATTTGTTATTACACAGTTGCCTCGATTAAAGGCCATTTCTGATCTTTTAAAAAGTTTTA
GCGTTGCTGATTTGGGTAAAGATACGGGAATGTTAACGTTGACTCTTACTGGAGATAACCCAAAAAGAAT
ATCTCATATTTTGGACAGTATCAGTCAGAACTATCTTGCACAGAACATTGCTAGACAAGCTGCGCAGGAT
GCTAAAAGTCTCGAGTTTTTAAATCAACAATTACCCAAAGTTCGTGCCGAATTAGATTCTGCGGAAGACA
AGTTAAATGCTTATCGTAAGCAAAAAGACTCTGTTGACTTGAATATGGAAGCTAAATCAGTACTTGATCA
AATAGTTAACGTTGATAATCAACTAAATGAATTAACCTTCCGTGAGGCAGAAGTTTCACAGCTATATACT
AAGGAACATCCTACTTATAAGGCGTTAATGGAAAAACGGCAAACACTTCAAGAAGAAAAATCTAAACTTA
ATAAGCGCGTTAGTAGTATGCCCTCGACCCAGCAGGAGGTTCTGCGATTAAGTCGAGATGTTGAATCTGG
TCGTGCTGTATATTTGCAATTGCTAAATCGGCAACAAGAATTAAACATTGCCAAATCAAGTGCTATTGGC
AACGTTAGAATTATTGATAATGCTGTAACAGATCCTAATCCTGTAAGACCAAAGAAGACTATCATAATTG
TAATAGGTGTTGTTTTAGGGCTAATCGTTTCGGTTGTACTGGTATTGTTCCAAGTGTTTCTACGCCGTGG
TATCGAATCCCCAGAGCAACTCGAAGAAATCGGAATAAACGTGTATGCAAGTATTCCAATATCTGAATGG
CTTACAAAAAATGCTCGTCAGTCAGGGAAAGTCAGAAAAAATCAGTCAGACACATTGCTTGCTGTTGGTA
ATCCTGCCGATTTAGCTGTTGAGGCCATTCGTGGTTTACGCACAAGTTTGCATTTTGCAATGATGGAAGC
AAAAAATAATGTCCTAATGATATCGGGTGCTAGTCCAAGCGCAGGTAAAACTTTTATTAGCAGTAACTTG
GCAGCCACTATAGCAATTACAGGGAAAAAAGTTTTATTCATTGATGCTGACCTTCGTAAGGGATATGCTC
ATAAAATGTTTGGTCATAAAAACGATAAAGGATTATCTGAGTTTTTATCTGGACAAGCCGCTGCTGAAAT
GATCATTGATAAAGTAGAAGGGGGGGGATTTGATTACATTGGTCGTGGACAAATTCCTCCAAACCCAGCT
GAATTACTTATGCATCCGCGTTTTGAACAATTATTAAATTGGGCCTCACAAAATTATGATTTAATTATAA
TAGATACACCTCCAATTTTGGCAGTGACAGATGCTGCGATTATTGGTCGATATGCTGGAACATGTCTATT
AGTCGCTCGCTTTGAAAAAAATACTGTTAAAGAAATTGATGTAAGTATGAAGCGGTTTGAGCAAAGTGGT
GTGGTAGTCAAAGGCTGTATACTTAACGGTGTTGTAAAGAAAGCTAGCAGCTACTATAGAGAAGGCCATA
ATCATGAAGGCGAGTCTGAGGAAGATAAAAAACACCACCACCACCACCACTGACTGCAGGCATGCAAGCT
TGGCTGTTTTGGCGGATGAGAGAAGATTTTCAGCCTGATACAGATTAAATCAGAACGCAGAAGCGGTCTG
ATAAAACAGAATTTGCCTGGCGGCAGTAGCGCGGTGGTCCCACCTGACCCCATGCCGAACTCAGAAGTGA
AACGCCGTAGCGCCGATGGTAGTGTGGGGTCTCCCCATGCGAGAGTAGGGAACTGCCAGGCATCAAATAA
AACGAAAGGCTCAGTCGAAAGACTGGGCCTTTCGTTTTATCTGTTGTTTGTCGGTGAACGCTCTCCTGAG
TAGGACAAATCCGCCGGGAGCGGATTTGAACGTTGCGAAGCAACGGCCCGGAGGGTGGCGGGCAGGACGC
CCGCCATAAACTGCCAGGCATCAAATTAAGCAGAAGGCCATCCTGACGGATGGCCTTTTTGCGTTTCTAC
AAACTCTTTTGTTTATTTTTCTAAATACATTCAAATATGTATCCGCTCATGAGACAATAACCCTGATAAA
TGCTTCAATAATATTGAAAAAGGAAGAGTATGAGTATTCAACATTTCCGTGTCGCCCTTATTCCCTTTTT
TGCGGCATTTTGCCTTCCTGTTTTTGCTCACCCAGAAACGCTGGTGAAAGTAAAAGATGCTGAAGATCAG
TTGGGTGCACGAGTGGGTTACATCGAACTGGATCTCAACAGCGGTAAGATCCTTGAGAGTTTTCGCCCCG
AAGAACGTTTTCCAATGATGAGCACTTTTAAAGTTCTGCTATGTGGCGCGGTATTATCCCGTGTTGACGC
CGGGCAAGAGCAACTCGGTCGCCGCATACACTATTCTCAGAATGACTTGGTTGAGTACTCACCAGTCACA
GAAAAGCATCTTACGGATGGCATGACAGTAAGAGAATTATGCAGTGCTGCCATAACCATGAGTGATAACA
CTGCGGCCAACTTACTTCTGACAACGATCGGAGGACCGAAGGAGCTAACCGCTTTTTTGCACAACATGGG
GGATCATGTAACTCGCCTTGATCGTTGGGAACCGGAGCTGAATGAAGCCATACCAAACGACGAGCGTGAC
ACCACGATGCCTGTAGCAATGGCAACAACGTTGCGCAAACTATTAACTGGCGAACTACTTACTCTAGCTT
CCCGGCAACAATTAATAGACTGGATGGAGGCGGATAAAGTTGCAGGACCACTTCTGCGCTCGGCCCTTCC
GGCTGGCTGGTTTATTGCTGATAAATCTGGAGCCGGTGAGCGTGGGTCTCGCGGTATCATTGCAGCACTG
GGGCCAGATGGTAAGCCCTCCCGTATCGTAGTTATCTACACGACGGGGAGTCAGGCAACTATGGATGAAC
GAAATAGACAGATCGCTGAGATAGGTGCCTCACTGATTAAGCATTGGTAACTGTCAGACCAAGTTTACTC
ATATATACTTTAGATTGATT
[125 nt withheld, positions 3941-4065]
C
[141 nt withheld, positions 4067-4207]
CCTTTGACGTTGGAGTCCACGTTCTTT
[37 nt withheld, positions 4235-4271]
ACCCTATCTCGGGCTATTCTTTTGATTTATAAGGGATTTTGCCGATTTCGGCCTATTGGTTAAAAAATGA
GCTGATTTAACAAAAATTTAACGCGAATTTTAACAAAATATTAACGTTTACAATTTAAAAGGATCTAGGT
GAAGATCCTTTTTGATAATCTCATGACCAAAATCCCTTAACGTGAGTTTTCGTTCCACTGAGCGTCAGAC
CCCGTAGAAAAGATCAAAGGATCTTCTTGAGATCCTTTTTTTCTGCGCGTAATCTGCTGCTTGCAAACAA
AAAAACCACCGCTACCAGCGGTGGTTTGTTTGCCGGATCAAGAGCTACCAACTCTTTTTCCGAAGGTAAC
TGGCTTCAGCAGAGCGCAGATACCAAATACTGTCCTTCTAGTGTAGCCGTAGTTAGGCCACCACTTCAAG
AACTCTGTAGCACCGCCTACATACCTCGCTCTGCTAATCCTGTTACCAGTGGCTGCTGCCAGTGGCGATA
AGTCGTGTCTTACCGGGTTGGACTCAAGACGATAGTTACCGGATAAGGCGCAGCGGTCGGGCTGAACGGG
GGGTTCGTGCACACAGCCCAGCTTGGAGCGAACGACCTACACCGAACTGAGATACCTACAGCGTGAGCTA
TGAGAAAGCGCCACGCTTCCCGAAGGGAGAAAGGCGGACAGGTATCCGGTAAGCGGCAGGGTCGGAACAG
GAGAGCGCACGAGGGAGCTTCCAGGGGGAAACGCCTGGTATCTTTATAGTCCTGTCGGGTTTCGCCACCT
CTGACTTGAGCGTCGATTTTTGTGATGCTCGTCAGGGGGGCGGAGCCTATGGAAAAACGCCAGCAACGCG
GCCTTTTTACGGTTCCTGGCCTTTTGCTGGCCTTTTGCTCACATGTTCTTTCCTGCGTTATCCCCTGATT
CTGTGGATAACCGTATTACCGCCTTTGAGTGAGCTGATACCGCTCGCCGCAGCCGAACGACCGAGCGCAG
CGAGTCAGTGAGCGAGGAAGCGGAAGAGCGCCTGATGCGGTATTTTCTCCTTACGCATCTGTGCGGTATT
TCACACCGCATAGGGTCATGGCTGCGCCCCGACACCCGCCAACACCCGCTGACGCGCCCTGACGGGCTTG
TCTGCTCCCGGCATCCGCTTACAGACAAGCTGTGACCGTCTCCGGGAGCTGCATGTGTCAGAGGTTTTCA
CCGTCATCACCGAAACGCGCGAGGCAGAAGGAGATGGCGCCCAACAGTCCCCCGGCCACGGGGCCTGCCA
CCATACCCACGCCGAAACAAGCGCTCATGAGCCCGAAGTGGCGAGCCCGATCTTCCCCATCGGTGATGTC
GGCGATATAGGCGCCAGCAACCGCACCTGTGGCGCCGGTGATGCCGGCCACGATGCGTCCGGCGTAGAGG
ATCTGCTCATGTTTGACAGCTTATCATCGATGCATAATGTGCCTGTCAAATGGACGAAGCAGGGATTCTG
CAAACCCTATGCTACTCCGTCAAGCCGTCAATTGTCTGATTCGTTACCAATTATGACAACTTGACGGCTA
CATCATTCACTTTTTCTTCACAACCGGCACGGAACTCGCTCGGGCTGGCCCCGGTGCATTTTTTAAATAC
CCGCGAGAAATAGAGTTGATCGTCAAAACCAACATTGCGACCGACGGTGGCGATAGGCATCCGGGTGGTG
CTCAAAAGCAGCTTCGCCTGGCTGATACGTTGGTCCTCGCGCCAGCTTAAGACGCTAATCCCTAACTGCT
GGCGGAAAAGATGTGACAGACGCGACGGCGACAAGCAAACATGCTGTGCGACGCTGGCGATATCAAAATT
GCTGTCTGCCAGGTGATCGCTGATGTACTGACAAGCCTCGCGTACCCGATTATCCATCGGTGGATGGAGC
GACTCGTTAATCGCTTCCATGCGCCGCAGTAACAATTGCTCAAGCAGATTTATCGCCAGCAGCTCCGAAT
AGCGCCCTTCCCCTTGCCCGGCGTTAATGATTTGCCCAAACAGGTCGCTGAAATGCGGCTGGTGCGCTTC
ATCCGGGCGAAAGAACCCCGTATTGGCAAATATTGACGGCCAGTTAAGCCATTCATGCCAGTAGGCGCGC
GGACGAAAGTAAACCCACTGGTGATACCATTCGCGAGCCTCCGGATGACGACCGTAGTGATGAATCTCTC
CTGGCGGGAACAGCAAAATATCACCCGGTCGGCAAACAAATTCTCGTCCCTGATTTTTCACCACCCCCTG
ACCGCGAATGGTGAGATTGAGAATATAACCTTTCATTCCCAGCGGTCGGTCGATAAAAAAATCGAGATAA
CCGTTGGCCTCAATCGGCGTTAAACCCGCCACCAGATGGGCATTAAACGAGTATCCCGGCAGCAGGGGAT
CATTTTGCGCTTCAGCCATACTTTTCATACTCCCGCCATTCAGAG
