>Addgene plasmid #167964 | pBN217 | depositor partial sequence | sequence record 336972 | E. coli E69 (O9a:K30) Wzc with Y708E, Y713E, Y715E, Y717E, Y718E
ATGACTTCAGTCACATCTAAGCAATCAACGATACTAGGATCTGATGAAATAGATTTAGGTCGCGTTATCG
GTGAGCTAATTGATCATCGTAAGCTTATTATATCTATAACATCGGTTTTTACCTTATTTGCAATACTCTA
TGCATTATTAGCGACTCCTATCTATGAGACGGATGCGCTAATTCAAATAGAGCAGAAGCAAGGTAATGCT
ATACTAAGCAGTCTAAGTCAGGTTTTACCTGATGGCCAACCCCAATCTGCACCTGAAACAGCTTTGCTAC
AATCTCGAATGATTCTTGGCAAAACTATAGATGATTTAAACCTTCAGATTCAAATTGAACAAAAATATTT
TCCTGTTATTGGCCGTGGGTTAGCAAGATTAATGGGAGAAAAACCAGGTAATATTGATATTACTCGGTTA
TATTTGCCTGATAGTGACGATATTAGTAATAATACTCCTAGTATAATATTAACAGTAAAAGATAAAGAAA
ATTATTCGATCAATAGCGATGGTATTCAACTCAATGGGGTTGTAGGGACGTTATTAAATGAAAAAGGGAT
ATCATTACTGGTTAACGAAATCGATGCTAAACCTGGAGATCAATTTGTTATTACACAGTTGCCTCGATTA
AAGGCCATTTCTGATCTTTTAAAAAGTTTTAGCGTTGCTGATTTGGGTAAAGATACGGGAATGTTAACGT
TGACTCTTACTGGAGATAACCCAAAAAGAATATCTCATATTTTGGACAGTATCAGTCAGAACTATCTTGC
ACAGAACATTGCTAGACAAGCTGCGCAGGATGCTAAAAGTCTCGAGTTTTTAAATCAACAATTACCCAAA
GTTCGTGCCGAATTAGATTCTGCGGAAGACAAGTTAAATGCTTATCGTAAGCAAAAAGACTCTGTTGACT
TGAATATGGAAGCTAAATCAGTACTTGATCAAATAGTTAACGTTGATAATCAACTAAATGAATTAACCTT
CCGTGAGGCAGAAGTTTCACAGCTATATACTAAGGAACATCCTACTTATAAGGCGTTAATGGAAAAACGG
CAAACACTTCAAGAAGAAAAATCTAAACTTAATAAGCGCGTTAGTAGTATGCCCTCGACCCAGCAGGAGG
TTCTGCGATTAAGTCGAGATGTTGAATCTGGTCGTGCTGTATATTTGCAATTGCTAAATCGGCAACAAGA
ATTAAACATTGCCAAATCAAGTGCTATTGGCAACGTTAGAATTATTGATAATGCTGTAACAGATCCTAAT
CCTGTAAGACCAAAGAAGACTATCATAATTGTAATAGGTGTTGTTTTAGGGCTAATCGTTTCGGTTGTAC
TGGTATTGTTCCAAGTGTTTCTACGCCGTGGTATCGAATCCCCAGAGCAACTCGAAGAAATCGGAATAAA
CGTGTATGCAAGTATTCCAATATCTGAATGGCTTACAAAAAATGCTCGTCAGTCAGGGAAAGTCAGAAAA
AATCAGTCAGACACATTGCTTGCTGTTGGTAATCCTGCCGATTTAGCTGTTGAGGCCATTCGTGGTTTAC
GCACAAGTTTGCATTTTGCAATGATGGAAGCAAAAAATAATGTCCTAATGATATCGGGTGCTAGTCCAAG
CGCAGGTAAAACTTTTATTAGCAGTAACTTGGCAGCCACTATAGCAATTACAGGGAAAAAAGTTTTATTC
ATTGATGCTGACCTTCGTAAGGGATATGCTCATAAAATGTTTGGTCATAAAAACGATAAAGGATTATCTG
AGTTTTTATCTGGACAAGCCGCTGCTGAAATGATCATTGATAAAGTAGAAGGGGGGGGATTTGATTACAT
TGGTCGTGGACAAATTCCTCCAAACCCAGCTGAATTACTTATGCATCCGCGTTTTGAACAATTATTAAAT
TGGGCCTCACAAAATTATGATTTAATTATAATAGATACACCTCCAATTTTGGCAGTGACAGATGCTGCGA
TTATTGGTCGATATGCTGGAACATGTCTATTAGTCGCTCGCTTTGAAAAAAATACTGTTAAAGAAATTGA
TGTAAGTATGAAGCGGTTTGAGCAAAGTGGTGTGGTAGTCAAAGGCTGTATACTTAACGGTGTTGTAAAG
AAAGCTAGCAGCTACTATAGAGAAGGCCATAATCATGAAGGCGAGTCTGAGGAAGATAAAAAACACCACC
ACCACCACCACTGA
